Addgene plasmid #157660: pGEX-API5
Purpose: Expresses API5 in E.coli cell
Depositing lab: Byung Il Lee. Depositing organization: National Cancer Center (KR). Publication: Regulation of mRNA export through API5 and nuclear FGF2 interaction. Bong SM, Bae SH, Song B, Gwak H, Yang SW, Kim S, Nam S, Rajalingam K, Oh SJ, Kim TW, Park S, Jang H, Lee BI. Nucleic Acids Res. 2020 Jun 19;48(11):6340-6352. doi: 10.1093/nar/gkaa335. PubMed 32383752.
Backbone
  Vector backbone: pGEX-4T-3
  Backbone size w/o insert (bp): 4900
  Total vector size (bp): 6412
  Vector type: Bacterial Expression
Growth in bacteria
  Bacterial resistance: Ampicillin, 100 μg/mL
  Growth temperature: 37°C
  Growth strain: DH5alpha
  Copy number: Unknown
Gene/Insert
  Gene/Insert name: Apoptosis inhibitor 5 (alt name: API5)
  Species: H. sapiens (human)
  Insert size (bp): 1512
  GenBank ID: NM_001142930
  Entrez Gene: API5 (a.k.a. AAC-11, AAC11)
  Tag / fusion protein: GST tag (N terminal on backbone)
  Cloning method: Restriction Enzyme; 5′ cloning site EcoRI (unknown if destroyed); 3′ cloning site NotI (unknown if destroyed)
  Sequencing primers: 5′ -; 3′ -
Terms and licenses: Academic/Nonprofit Terms; Industry Terms: Not Available to Industry
How to cite: pGEX-API5 was a gift from Byung Il Lee (Addgene plasmid # 157660 ; http://n2t.net/addgene:157660 ; RRID:Addgene_157660)
