[The description below was written by a language model from this plasmid's Addgene catalogue record and pLannotate feature annotations shown in this document.]
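Description:
pGEX-API5 is a bacterial expression plasmid built on the pGEX-4T-3 backbone for producing human apoptosis inhibitor 5 (API5, also known as AAC-11) as a glutathione S-transferase fusion in E. coli. It replicates from a ColE1/pMB1-type origin and is selected with ampicillin through the β-lactamase (AmpR) gene and its own promoter. The catalogue lists a total size of 6412 bp, whereas the sequenced record is 6,470 nt, a small discrepancy that the record does not explain. Copy number is recorded as unknown.

The expression cassette consists of the strong hybrid tac promoter followed by a lac operator, then the Schistosoma japonicum 26 kDa GST coding sequence, and downstream of it the 1512 bp API5 open reading frame, cloned between the EcoRI and NotI sites so that GST sits at the N terminus of the fusion. The annotation tool matched the insert to the orangutan API5 protein entry, which reflects a database best hit to a closely related ortholog. The catalogue identifies the insert as human. A plasmid-borne lacI gene with its own promoter supplies lac repressor, keeping the tac promoter off until it is induced with IPTG. Remaining annotations (a yciV/trpH fragment, rop and bom fragments, and a lac promoter/operator with lacZα) are backbone remnants with no evident role in expression.

The GST tag allows affinity capture of the fusion on glutathione resin, making the construct suited to purifying recombinant API5 or to pull-down and binding assays. The associated publication concerns the interaction of API5 with nuclear FGF2 and its role in mRNA export.
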