Features (pLannotate 1.2.2; 17 found; start..end, strand, type, name):
      4..120     -  CDS            yciV (fragment): RNAAM_ECOLI - Also known as trpH From Escherichia coli (strain K12).
    196..224     +  promoter       tac promoter: strong E. coli promoter; hybrid between the trp and lac UV5 promoters
    232..248     +  protein_bind   lac operator: The lac repressor binds to the lac operator to inhibit transcription in E. coli. This inhibition can be relieved by adding lactose or isopropyl-β-D-thiogalactopyranoside (IPTG). lac repressor encoded by lacI
    271..924     +  CDS            GST26_SCHJA: Experimental evidence at protein level: Swiss-Prot protein existence level 1. GST isoenzymes appear to play a central role in the parasite detoxification system. Other functions are also suspected including a role in increasing the solubility of haematin in the parasite gut. From Schistosoma japonicum (Blood fluke).
    958..2469    +  CDS            API5: API5_PONAB - Experimental evidence at transcript level: Swiss-Prot protein existence level 2. Antiapoptotic factor that may have a role in protein assembly. Negatively regulates ACIN1. By binding to ACIN1, it suppresses ACIN1 cleavage from CASP3 and ACIN1-mediated DNA fragmentation. Also known to efficiently suppress E2F1-induced apoptosis (By similarity). From Pongo abelii (Sumatran orangutan) (Pongo pygmaeus abelii).
   2500..2539    +  CDS            rop (fragment): Rop protein, which maintains plasmids at low copy number; rop
   2641..2681    +  misc_feature   bom (fragment): basis of mobility region from pBR322
   2786..2890    +  promoter       AmpR promoter: bla
   2891..3751    +  CDS            AmpR: β-lactamase; bla; confers resistance to ampicillin, carbenicillin, and related antibiotics
   3922..4510    +  rep_origin     ori: high-copy-number ColE1/pMB1/pBR322/pUC origin of replication
   4696..4747    -  misc_feature   bom (fragment): basis of mobility region from pBR322
   4754..4831    +  promoter       lacI promoter: lacI
   4832..5914    +  CDS            lacI: lac repressor; lacI; The lac repressor binds to the lac operator to inhibit transcription in E. coli. This inhibition can be relieved by adding lactose or isopropyl-β-D-thiogalactopyranoside (IPTG).
   5927..5948    +  protein_bind   CAP binding site: CAP binding activates transcription in the presence of cAMP. E. coli catabolite activator protein
   5963..5993    +  promoter       lac promoter: promoter for the E. coli lac operon
   6001..6017    +  protein_bind   lac operator: The lac repressor binds to the lac operator to inhibit transcription in E. coli. This inhibition can be relieved by adding lactose or isopropyl-β-D-thiogalactopyranoside (IPTG). lac repressor encoded by lacI
   6037..6210    +  CDS            lacZα: LacZα fragment of β-galactosidase; lacZ fragment
>Addgene plasmid #157660 | pGEX-API5 | addgene full sequence | sequence record 309028 | Addgene NGS Result
TGGCGTTGGAATTAGCTTATCGACTGCACGGTGCACCAATGCTTCTGGCGTCAGGCAGCCATCGGAAGCT
GTGGTATGGCTGTGCAGGTCGTAAATCACTGCATAATTCGTGTCGCTCAAGGCGCACTCCCGTTCTGGAT
AATGTTTTTTGCGCCGACATCATAACGGTTCTGGCAAATATTCTGAAATGAGCTGTTGACAATTAATCAT
CGGCTCGTATAATGTGTGGAATTGTGAGCGGATAACAATTTCACACAGGAAACAGTATTCATGTCCCCTA
TACTAGGTTATTGGAAAATTAAGGGCCTTGTGCAACCCACTCGACTTCTTTTGGAATATCTTGAAGAAAA
ATATGAAGAGCATTTGTATGAGCGCGATGAAGGTGATAAATGGCGAAACAAAAAGTTTGAATTGGGTTTG
GAGTTTCCCAATCTTCCTTATTATATTGATGGTGATGTTAAATTAACACAGTCTATGGCCATCATACGTT
ATATAGCTGACAAGCACAACATGTTGGGTGGTTGTCCAAAAGAGCGTGCAGAGATTTCAATGCTTGAAGG
AGCGGTTTTGGATATTAGATACGGTGTTTCGAGAATTGCATATAGTAAAGACTTTGAAACTCTCAAAGTT
GATTTTCTTAGCAAGCTACCTGAAATGCTGAAAATGTTCGAAGATCGTTTATGTCATAAAACATATTTAA
ATGGTGATCATGTAACCCATCCTGACTTCATGTTGTATGACGCTCTTGATGTTGTTTTATACATGGACCC
AATGTGCCTGGATGCGTTCCCAAAATTAGTTTGTTTTAAAAAACGTATTGAAGCTATCCCACAAATTGAT
AAGTACTTGAAATCCAGCAAGTATATAGCATGGCCTTTGCAGGGCTGGCAAGCCACGTTTGGTGGTGGCG
ACCATCCTCCAAAATCGGATCTGGTTCCGCGTGGATCCCCGAATTCAATGCCGACAGTAGAGGAGCTTTA
CCGCAATTATGGCATCCTGGCCGATGCCACGGAGCAAGTGGGCCAGCATAAAGATGCCTATCAAGTGATA
TTGGATGGTGTGAAAGGTGGTACTAAGGAAAAGCGATTAGCAGCTCAATTTATTCCGAAATTCTTTAAGC
ATTTTCCAGAATTGGCTGATTCTGCTATCAATGCACAGTTAGACCTCTGTGAGGATGAAGATGTATCTAT
TCGACGTCAAGCAATTAAAGAACTGCCTCAATTTGCCACTGGAGAAAATCTTCCTCGAGTGGCAGATATA
CTAACGCAACTTTTGCAGACAGATGACTCTGCAGAATTTAACCTAGTGAACAATGCCCTATTAAGTATAT
TTAAAATGGATGCAAAAGGGACTTTAGGTGGGTTGTTCAGCCAAATACTTCAAGGAGAGGACATTGTTAG
AGAACGAGCAATTAAATTCCTTTCTACAAAACTTAAGACTTTACCAGATGAAGTCTTAACAAAGGAAGTG
GAAGAGCTTATACTAACTGAATCCAAAAAGGTCCTAGAAGATGTGACTGGTGAAGAATTTGTTCTATTTA
TGAAGATACTGTCTGGGTTAAAAAGCTTACAGACAGTGAGTGGAAGACAGCAACTTGTAGAGTTGGTGGC
TGAACAGGCCGACCTAGAACAGACCTTCAATCCCTCGGATCCTGACTGTGTGGACAGGCTCTTACAGTGC
ACTCGGCAGGCAGTACCCCTCTTCTCTAAAAATGTCCATTCCACAAGGTTTGTGACATATTTCTGTGAGC
AGGTTCTCCCTAACCTCGGTACCTTGACTACCCCAGTGGAAGGTCTTGATATACAGTTGGAGGTATTGAA
ATTGTTGGCGGAGATGAGTTCATTTTGTGGTGACATGGAAAAACTAGAAACAAATTTAAGGAAACTATTT
GATAAGTTATTGGAATACATGCCCCTCCCTCCAGAAGAGGCAGAAAATGGAGAGAATGCTGGTAATGAAG
AACCCAAGCTACAGTTCAGTTATGTGGAATGTTTGTTGTACAGTTTTCACCAGTTGGGCCGAAAACTTCC
AGATTTCTTAACAGCCAAACTGAATGCAGAAAAGCTCAAAGATTTCAAAATCAGGCTGCAGTACTTTGCA
CGGGGCCTGCAAGTTTATATCAGACAACTTCGCTTAGCTCTCCAGGGTAAAACGGGTGAGGCCTTAAAAA
CAGAAGAGAACAAGATTAAAGTCGTTGCATTGAAAATAACAAACAATATCAATGTTTTAATCAAGGATCT
CTTCCACATTCCTCCTTCTTATAAGAGCACAGTAACACTATCCTGGAAACCTGTACAAAAGGTTGAGATT
GGGCAAAAGAGAGCCAGTGAAGATACAACTTCAGGTTCACCACCCAAGAAATCTTCAGCAGGACCAAAAA
GAGATGCCAGGCAGATTTATAACCCTCCCAGTGGGAAATATAGCAGCAATTTGGGCAACTTTAATTATGA
GAGGAGCCTTCAGGGGAAGTAAGCGGCCGCATCGTGACTGACTGACGATCTGCCTCGCGCGTTTCGGTGA
TGACGGTGAAAACCTCTGACACATGCAGCTCCCGGAGACGGTCACAGCTTGTCTGTAAGCGGATGCCGGG
AGCAGACAAGCCCGTCAGGGCGCGTCAGCGGGTGTTGGCGGGTGTCGGGGCGCAGCCATGACCCAGTCAC
GTAGCGATAGCGGAGTGTATAATTCTTGAAGACGAAAGGGCCTCGTGATACGCCTATTTTTATAGGTTAA
TGTCATGATAATAATGGTTTCTTAGACGTCAGGTGGCACTTTTCGGGGAAATGTGCGCGGAACCCCTATT
TGTTTATTTTTCTAAATACATTCAAATATGTATCCGCTCATGAGACAATAACCCTGATAAATGCTTCAAT
AATATTGAAAAAGGAAGAGTATGAGTATTCAACATTTCCGTGTCGCCCTTATTCCCTTTTTTGCGGCATT
TTGCCTTCCTGTTTTTGCTCACCCAGAAACGCTGGTGAAAGTAAAAGATGCTGAAGATCAGTTGGGTGCA
CGAGTGGGTTACATCGAACTGGATCTCAACAGCGGTAAGATCCTTGAGAGTTTTCGCCCCGAAGAACGTT
TTCCAATGATGAGCACTTTTAAAGTTCTGCTATGTGGCGCGGTATTATCCCGTGTTGACGCCGGGCAAGA
GCAACTCGGTCGCCGCATACACTATTCTCAGAATGACTTGGTTGAGTACTCACCAGTCACAGAAAAGCAT
CTTACGGATGGCATGACAGTAAGAGAATTATGCAGTGCTGCCATAACCATGAGTGATAACACTGCGGCCA
ACTTACTTCTGACAACGATCGGAGGACCGAAGGAGCTAACCGCTTTTTTGCACAACATGGGGGATCATGT
AACTCGCCTTGATCGTTGGGAACCGGAGCTGAATGAAGCCATACCAAACGACGAGCGTGACACCACGATG
CCTGCAGCAATGGCAACAACGTTGCGCAAACTATTAACTGGCGAACTACTTACTCTAGCTTCCCGGCAAC
AATTAATAGACTGGATGGAGGCGGATAAAGTTGCAGGACCACTTCTGCGCTCGGCCCTTCCGGCTGGCTG
GTTTATTGCTGATAAATCTGGAGCCGGTGAGCGTGGGTCTCGCGGTATCATTGCAGCACTGGGGCCAGAT
GGTAAGCCCTCCCGTATCGTAGTTATCTACACGACGGGGAGTCAGGCAACTATGGATGAACGAAATAGAC
AGATCGCTGAGATAGGTGCCTCACTGATTAAGCATTGGTAACTGTCAGACCAAGTTTACTCATATATACT
TTAGATTGATTTAAAACTTCATTTTTAATTTAAAAGGATCTAGGTGAAGATCCTTTTTGATAATCTCATG
ACCAAAATCCCTTAACGTGAGTTTTCGTTCCACTGAGCGTCAGACCCCGTAGAAAAGATCAAAGGATCTT
CTTGAGATCCTTTTTTTCTGCGCGTAATCTGCTGCTTGCAAACAAAAAAACCACCGCTACCAGCGGTGGT
TTGTTTGCCGGATCAAGAGCTACCAACTCTTTTTCCGAAGGTAACTGGCTTCAGCAGAGCGCAGATACCA
AATACTGTCCTTCTAGTGTAGCCGTAGTTAGGCCACCACTTCAAGAACTCTGTAGCACCGCCTACATACC
TCGCTCTGCTAATCCTGTTACCAGTGGCTGCTGCCAGTGGCGATAAGTCGTGTCTTACCGGGTTGGACTC
AAGACGATAGTTACCGGATAAGGCGCAGCGGTCGGGCTGAACGGGGGGTTCGTGCACACAGCCCAGCTTG
GAGCGAACGACCTACACCGAACTGAGATACCTACAGCGTGAGCTATGAGAAAGCGCCACGCTTCCCGAAG
GGAGAAAGGCGGACAGGTATCCGGTAAGCGGCAGGGTCGGAACAGGAGAGCGCACGAGGGAGCTTCCAGG
GGGAAACGCCTGGTATCTTTATAGTCCTGTCGGGTTTCGCCACCTCTGACTTGAGCGTCGATTTTTGTGA
TGCTCGTCAGGGGGGCGGAGCCTATGGAAAAACGCCAGCAACGCGGCCTTTTTACGGTTCCTGGCCTTTT
GCTGGCCTTTTGCTCACATGTTCTTTCCTGCGTTATCCCCTGATTCTGTGGATAACCGTATTACCGCCTT
TGAGTGAGCTGATACCGCTCGCCGCAGCCGAACGACCGAGCGCAGCGAGTCAGTGAGCGAGGAAGCGGAA
GAGCGCCTGATGCGGTATTTTCTCCTTACGCATCTGTGCGGTATTTCACACCGCATAAATTCCGACACCA
TCGAATGGCGCAAAACCTTTCGCGGTATGGCATGATAGCGCCCGGAAGAGAGTCAATTCAGGGTGGTGAA
TGTGAAACCAGTAACGTTATACGATGTCGCAGAGTATGCCGGTGTCTCTTATCAGACCGTTTCCCGCGTG
GTGAACCAGGCCAGCCACGTTTCTGCGAAAACGCGGGAAAAAGTGGAAGCGGCGATGGCGGAGCTGAATT
ACATTCCCAACCGCGTGGCACAACAACTGGCGGGCAAACAGTCGTTGCTGATTGGCGTTGCCACCTCCAG
TCTGGCCCTGCACGCGCCGTCGCAAATTGTCGCGGCGATTAAATCTCGCGCCGATCAACTGGGTGCCAGC
GTGGTGGTGTCGATGGTAGAACGAAGCGGCGTCGAAGCCTGTAAAGCGGCGGTGCACAATCTTCTCGCGC
AACGCGTCAGTGGGCTGATCATTAACTATCCGCTGGATGACCAGGATGCCATTGCTGTGGAAGCTGCCTG
CACTAATGTTCCGGCGTTATTTCTTGATGTCTCTGACCAGACACCCATCAACAGTATTATTTTCTCCCAT
GAAGACGGTACGCGACTGGGCGTGGAGCATCTGGTCGCATTGGGTCACCAGCAAATCGCGCTGTTAGCGG
GCCCATTAAGTTCTGTCTCGGCGCGTCTGCGTCTGGCTGGCTGGCATAAATATCTCACTCGCAATCAAAT
TCAGCCGATAGCGGAACGGGAAGGCGACTGGAGTGCCATGTCCGGTTTTCAACAAACCATGCAAATGCTG
AATGAGGGCATCGTTCCCACTGCGATGCTGGTTGCCAACGATCAGATGGCGCTGGGCGCAATGCGCGCCA
TTACCGAGTCCGGGCTGCGCGTTGGTGCGGATATCTCGGTAGTGGGATACGACGATACCGAAGACAGCTC
ATGTTATATCCCGCCGTTAACCACCATCAAACAGGATTTTCGCCTGCTGGGGCAAACCAGCGTGGACCGC
TTGCTGCAACTCTCTCAGGGCCAGGCGGTGAAGGGCAATCAGCTGTTGCCCGTCTCACTGGTGAAAAGAA
AAACCACCCTGGCGCCCAATACGCAAACCGCCTCTCCCCGCGCGTTGGCCGATTCATTAATGCAGCTGGC
ACGACAGGTTTCCCGACTGGAAAGCGGGCAGTGAGCGCAACGCAATTAATGTAAGTTAGCTCACTCATTA
GGCACCCCAGGCTTTACACTTTATGCTTCCGGCTCGTATGTTGTGTGGAATTGTGAGCGGATAACAATTT
CACACAGGAAACAGCTATGACCATGATTACGGATTCACTGGCCGTCGTTTTACAACGTCGTGACTGGGAA
AACCCTGGCGTTACCCAACTTAATCGCCTTGCAGCACATCCCCCTTTCGCCAGCTGGCGTAATAGCGAAG
AGGCCCGCACCGATCGCCCTTCCCAACAGTTGCGCAGCCTGAATGGCGAATGGCGCTTTGCCTGGTTTCC
GGCACCAGAAGCGGTGCCGGAAAGCTGGCTGGAGTGCGATCTTCCTGAGGCCGATACTGTCGTCGTCCCC
TCAAACTGGCAGATGCACGGTTACGATGCGCCCATCTACACCAACGTGACCTATCCCATTACGGTCAATC
CGCCGTTTGTTCCCACGGAGAATCCGACGGGTTGTTACTCGCTCACATTTAATGTTGATGAAAGCTGGCT
ACAGGAAGGCCAGACGCGAATTATTTTTGA
